Addgene plasmid #18365: T4 Lysozyme T59S WT*
Depositing lab: Brian Matthews. Depositing organization: University of Oregon.
Backbone
  Vector backbone: pHS1403
  Backbone size w/o insert (bp): 5000
  Vector type: Bacterial Expression
Growth in bacteria
  Bacterial resistance: Ampicillin, 100 μg/mL
  Growth temperature: 37°C
  Growth strain: DH5alpha
  Copy number: High Copy
Gene/Insert
  Gene/Insert name: T4 Lysozyme (alt name: AT59S)
  Species: Bacteriophage T4
  Insert size (bp): 600
  Mutation: T59S WT*
  GenBank ID: NP_049736
  Entrez Gene: e (a.k.a. T4p123)
  Cloning method: Restriction Enzyme; 5′ cloning site BamHI (not destroyed); 3′ cloning site HindIII (not destroyed)
  Sequencing primers: 5′ na; 3′ GGCGTATCACGAGGCCC
Terms and licenses: Academic/Nonprofit Terms; Industry Terms: Not Available to Industry
Depositor comments: The BamHI site is 27 bp from the ATG and the HindIII site is 115 bp from the stop.
How to cite: T4 Lysozyme T59S WT* was a gift from Brian Matthews (Addgene plasmid # 18365 ; http://n2t.net/addgene:18365 ; RRID:Addgene_18365)
