[The description below was written by a language model from this plasmid's Addgene catalogue record.]
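Description:
T4 Lysozyme T59S WT* is a bacterial expression plasmid built on the pHS1403 backbone (about 5 kb without insert) that carries a mutant form of the bacteriophage T4 lysozyme gene (gene e). It is maintained in E. coli as a high-copy plasmid under ampicillin selection. The record does not name the origin of replication or the promoter that drives expression, and no feature table is available to identify other regulatory elements or any tags.

The insert is roughly 600 bp and sits between a BamHI site at the 5′ end and a HindIII site at the 3′ end, both of which were preserved during cloning, so the lysozyme cassette can be excised or exchanged. According to the depositor's comments, the BamHI site lies 27 bp from the start codon and the HindIII site 115 bp from the stop codon, meaning short flanking untranslated regions are carried along with the coding sequence. The encoded protein bears the substitution T59S, a threonine-to-serine change at position 59, in the background designated WT*. The record does not define WT*, although in the T4 lysozyme literature this label generally refers to the cysteine-free pseudo-wild-type protein used as a reference for mutational work.

No purpose is stated explicitly, but the design fits production of recombinant mutant lysozyme in bacteria, for example to compare the effect of a single-residue substitution on the protein's structure, stability or folding against the WT* parent. Distribution is limited to academic and nonprofit users.
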