>Addgene plasmid #18365 | T4 Lysozyme T59S WT* | addgene partial sequence | sequence record 24151 | 3primeUP
CTANGAAAAAGCCCGCTCATTAGGCGGGCTCAGATCTGCTCATGTTTGACAGCTTATCATCGATAAGCTT
CGGCAATAAATTCTTGATATGTTTTCATATGTTTCCTTTAAATATTTTAATTAGTAATTGTCTATTCAAG
TAATTGTGAATATACTATCACAATTCCAAGAGAAAGTAAACAGCTTTATAGATTTTTATACGCGTCCCAA
GTGCCAGTTCTAAACGTTGTAATGACTCGTTTTGCGCGATTAGGTGTTTGATTATACCATCTACTTTTAG
CTAAGTTAACTGCTGCTTCATCCCAGCGTTTTTGTTGAAGCATACGTAAAGAGTTAGTAAATCCTGCCAC
ACCGGTTTCTCCCATTTGGAAAACCATATTAATCAATGCAGCGCGACGAACCGCATCAAGAGAATCATAA
ACCGGTTTTAATTTAGCATTTCTCAGAATTCCGCGAACAGCAGCATCAACATCCTGATTAAAGAGTTTTT
CAGCCTCATCTTTAGAAATTACACCATTAGTATTACGCCCAATAGCTTTATCTAATTCAGATTTAGCAGC
ATTAAGTGATGGACTTTTTGTAAGCAAATGACCGATGCCAATAGTGTAATAGCCTTCTGTGTCTTTATAG
ATTTTAAGTCTAAGACCTTCATCTATACGTAACATTTCAAATATATTCATAATACCTCCTAAGCATCGAT
GGATCCTGTTTCCTGTGTGAAATTGTTATCCGCTCACAATTCCACACATTATACGAGCCGATGATTAATT
GTCAACAGGGGGATGGGGAGTAAGCTCATCGATGGTGAANCCGGNAATCATGGGNCATAGCTGNTTCCCG
GGGGGAAATTGNTATCCGCTCACAATTCCNCACATTANACGAGCCGGAAGCATAAAGTGTAAAGCCNGGG
GTGCCTAATGAGTGAGCTANCTTACATTAATTGCGTTGCGCTCACTGNCCGCTTTCCAGTCGGGNAANCC
GGTCGNGCCAGGACNCCNTCNAANGGGGCAAACCNTTCNNGGGNTGGCNTGANANCNCCCNGGAAAAAAG
TCNATTNCGGGGGGGGGAAGGGGAN
